>Addgene plasmid #219414 | pKL2-160 | addgene full sequence | sequence record 434473 | Addgene NGS Result
CTGAACTGGCCGATAATTGCAGACGAACGCCTTGCCAACAGGGAGTTCTTCAGAGACATGGAGGCTCAAA
ACGAAATTATTGACAGCCTAGACATCAATAGTCATACAACAGAAAGCGACCACCCAACTTTGGCTGATAA
TAGCGTATAAACAATGCATACTTTGTACGTTCAAAATACAATGCAGTAGATATATTTATGCATATTACAT
ATAATACATATCACATAGGAAGCAACAGGCGCGTTGGACTTTTAATTTTCGAGGACCGCGAATCCTTACA
TCACACCCAATCCCCCACAAGTGATCCCCCACACACCATAGCTTCAAAATGTTTCTACTCCTTTTTTACT
CTTCCAGATTTTCTCGGACTCCGCGCATCGCCGTACCACTTCAAAACACCCAAGCACAGCATACTAAATT
TCCCCTCTTTCTTCCTCTAGGGTGTCGTTAATTACCCGTACTAAAGGTTTGGAAAAGAAAAAAGACACCG
CCTCGTTTCTTTTTCTTCGTCGAAAAAGGCAATAAAAATTTTTATCACGTTTCTTTTTCTTGAAAATTTT
TTTTTTTGATTTTTTTCTCTTTCGATGACCTCCCATTGATATTTAAGTTAATAAACGGTCATCAATTTCT
CAAGTTTCAGTTTCATTTTTCTTGTTCTATTACAACTTTTTTTACTTCTTGCTCATTAGAAAGAAAGCAT
AGCAATCTAATCTAAGTTTTAATTACAAAAGATCTATGGGTACCCGCCCATATGCTTGCCCTGTCGAGTC
CTGCGATCGCCGCTTTTCTCGCTCGGATGAGCTTACCCGCCATATCCGCATCCATACCGGTCAGAAGCCC
TTCCAGTGTCGAATCTGCATGCGTAACTTCAGTCGTAGTGACCACCTTACCACCCACATCCGCACCCACA
CAGGCGAGAAGCCTTTTGCCTGTGACATTTGTGGGAGGAAGTTTGCCAGGAGTGATGAACGCAAGAGGCA
TACCAAAATCCATACAGGTGGTTCTGGCACGCCCGCTGCAGCGAGCACTCTAGAGGACCCTAGTGCGGGA
GACATGCGTGCCGCGAACTTGTGGCCTAGTCCCTTGATGATTAAACGTTCCAAGAAGAACAGCTTAGCGT
TGAGTCTTACGGCTGACCAGATGGTCAGCGCTCTACTAGACGCTGAACCCCCGATCTTATACAGTGAGTA
CGATCCTACTCGTCCCTTTTCTGAGGCCTCCATGATGGGACTTTTGACAAACTTGGCAGATCGTGAACTT
GTTCACATGATCAACTGGGCGAAAAGGGTGCCCGGCTTCGTAGACTTGACTCTGCACGACCAGGTGCATT
TGCTGGAGTGTGCGTGGCTAGAGATTCTTATGATCGGACTGGTCTGGCGTAGCATGGAACATCCCGTTAA
GCTGCTTTTCGCTCCAAATCTACTTTTAGATAGGAACCAGGGAAAATGCGTTGAAGGCATGGTGGAGATA
TTTGACATGCTGTTGGCGACCTCTTCCCGTTTTAGGATGATGAATCTACAAGGTGAAGAGTTTGTATGTC
TAAAAAGTATAATACTGTTGAATAGTGGAGTCTACACATTCTTATCCAGCACCTTAAAGTCTCTAGAGGA
GAAAGACCACATACACCGTGTTCTAGACAAAATCACCGATACATTAATTCACCTTATGGCTAAGGCTGGG
CTTACGCTACAACAACAGCACCAAAGATTAGCGCAACTATTACTAATTCTGTCTCACATCAGACACATGT
CAAACAAAGGTATGGAACACCTTTATTCTATGAAATGCAAAAACGTTGTACCGTTGTACGATCTACTGCT
TGAGATGCTAGACGCTCACAGACTTCACGCTCCAACAAGTAGGGGAGGGGCTTCCGTAGAAGAGACTGAC
CAGTCACATTTGGCGACGGCTGGTAGCACCTCCTCGGGATCCGCCCCCCCGACCGATGTCAGCCTGGGGG
ACGAGCTCCACTTAGACGGCGAGGACGTGGCGATGGCGCATGCCGACGCGCTAGACGATTTCGATCTGGA
CATGTTGGGGGACGGGGATTCCCCGGGGCCGGGATTTACCCCCCACGACTCCGCCCCCTACGGCGCTCTG
GATATGGCCGACTTCGAGTTTGAGCAGATGTTTACCGATGCCCTTGGAATTGACGAGTACGGTGGGTAAC
TCGAGTGGCAGTGCTTTTAACTAAGAATTATTAGTCTTTTCTGCTTATTTTTTCATCATAGTTTAGAACA
CTTTATATTAACGAATAGTTTATGAATCTATTTAGGTTTAAAAATTGATACAGTTTTATAAGTTACTTTT
TCAAAGACTCGTGCTGTCTATTGCATAATGCACTGGAAGGGGAAAAAAAAGGTGCACACGCGTGGCTTTT
TCTTGAATTTGCAGTTTGAAAAATGCTGCCAAACCAGATGTCAACACAGCTACAACGGGTACCGGGCCCT
TATATTGAATTTTCAAAAATTCTTACTTTTTTTTTGGATGGACGCAAAGAAGTTTAATAATCATATTACA
TGGCATTACCACCATATACATATCCATATCTAATCTTACTTATATGTTGTGGAAATGTAAAGAGCCCCAT
TATCTTAGCCTAAAAAAACCTTCTCTTTGGAACTTTCAGTAATACGCTTAACTGCTCATTGCTATATTGA
AGTGAATTCGGCGTGGGCGTGCGTGGGCGGGCGTGGGCGTGCGTGGGCGGGCGTGGGCGTGCGTGGGCGG
GATCCCCGTGCGTCCTCGTCTTCACCGGTCGCGTTCCTGAAACGCAGATGTGCCTAATGCCGCACTGCTC
CGAACAATAAAGATTCTACAATACTAGCTTTTATGGTTATGAAGAGGAAAAATTGGCAGTAACCTGGCCC
CACAAACCTTCAAATTAACGAATCAAATTAACAACCATAGGATGATAATGCGATTAGTTTTTTAGCCTTA
TTTCTGGGGTAATTAATCAGCGAAGCGATGATTTTTGATCTATTAACAGATATATAAATGGAAAAGCTGC
ATAACCACTTTAACTAATACTTTCAACATTTTCAGTTTGTATTACTTCTTATTCAAATGTCATAAAAGTA
TCAACAAAAAATTGTTAATATACCTCTATACTTTAACGTCAAGGAGAAAAAACTATACTCGAGAGATCTA
TGGACTACAAAGACCATGACGGTGATTATAAAGATCATGACATCGATTACAAGGATGACGATGACAAGGG
CCCTAAAAAGAAGCGTAAAGTCGCCCCCCCGACCGATGTCAGCCTGGGGGACGAGCTCCACTTAGACGGC
GAGGACGTGGCGATGGCGCATGCCGACGCGCTAGACGATTTCGATCTGGACATGTTGGGGGACGGGGATT
CCCCGGGGCCGGGATTTACCCCCCACGACTCCGCCCCCTACGGCGCTCTGGATATGGCCGACTTCGAGTT
TGAGCAGATGTTTACCGATGCCCTTGGAATTGACGAGTACGGTGGGGGCGTGTCCAAAGGAGAGGAGTTA
ATCAAGGAAAACATGAGAATGAAAGTTGTCATGGAGGGCTCCGTTAATGGTCACCAATTCAAGTGTACAG
GGGAAGGTGAAGGTAATCCTTACATGGGTACACAAACTATGAGAATTAAAGTAATTGAAGGCGGACCACT
ACCATTTGCATTTGACATTCTGGCAACGTCATTCATGTACGGATCACGAACTTTCATCAAGTACCCTAAA
GGTATACCAGACTTTTTCAAGCAATCTTTTCCAGAGGGTTTTACATGGGAAAGGGTTACAAGATACGAAG
ATGGGGGTGTCGTCACAGTTATGCAAGATACTTCATTAGAAGATGGCTGCCTTGTCTATCATGTGCAAGT
AAGAGGGGTGAATTTTCCTTCTAACGGACCTGTGATGCAGAAAAAGACCAAAGGTTGGGAACCAAATACT
GAAATGATGTACCCAGCTGATGGAGGTTTGAGAGGCTACACACACATGGCGCTTAAAGTTGATGGTGGAG
GTCATTTGTCTTGTAGTTTTGTTACCACTTATCGTTCTAAAAAGACTGTTGGCAATATCAAAATGCCAGG
AATACATGCTGTAGACCACAGACTAGAAAGACTCGAAGAGAGCGATAACGAAATGTTCGTTGTACAGAGA
GAGCATGCCGTAGCCAAATTTGCTGGCTTAGGCGGTGGTATGGATGAATTGTATAAGGGTTCTTCTAGAC
CCGGGGAGCGCCCCTTCCAGTGTCGCATTTGCATGCGGAACTTTTCGACCGGCCAGATCCTTGACCGCCA
TACCCGTACTCATACCGGTGAAAAACCGTTTCAGTGTCGGATCTGTATGCGAAATTTCTCCGTGGCGCAC
AGCTTGAAGAGGCATCTACGTACGCACACCGGCGAGAAGCCATTCCAATGCCGAATATGCATGCGCAACT
TCAGTGACCCCAGCAACCTGCGGCGCCACCTAAAAACCCACCTGAGAGGATCCGGCTCCGGATCTGTCAA
AGAGTCCCTTGTGTAACTCGAGTGGCGCCAATTGGTGCGGCAATTGATAATAACGAAAATGTCTTTTAAT
GATCTGGGTATAATGAGGAATTTTCCGAACGTTTTTACTTTATATATATATATACATGTAACATATATTC
TATACGCTATAGAGAAAGGAAATTTTTCAATTAAAAAAAAAATAGAGAAAGAGTTTCACTTCTTGATTAT
CGCTAACACTAATGGTTGAAGTACTGCTACTTTAATTTTATGCTGAGCAGTTACAGAGATGTTACGAACC
ACTAGTGCACTGCAGTACAGTTTAGCTTGCCTCGTCCCCGCCGGGTCACCCGGCCAGCGACATGGAGGCC
CAGAATACCCTCCTTGACAGTCTTGACGTGCGCAGCTCAGGGGCATGATGTGACTGTCGCCCGTACATTT
AGCCCATACATCCCCATGTATAATCATTTGCATCCATACATTTTGATGGCCGCACGGCGCGAAGCAAAAA
TTACGGCTCCTCGCTCCAGACCTGCGAGCAGGGAAACGCTCCCCTCACAGACGCGTTGAATTGTCCCCAC
GCCGCGCCCCTGTAGAGAAATATAAAAGGTTAGGATTTGCCACTGAGGTTCTTCTTTCATATACTTCCTT
TTAAAATCTTGCTAGGATACAGTTCTCACATCACATCCGAACATAAACAAAAATGGGTAAAAAGCCTGAA
CTCACCGCGACGTCTGTCGAGAAGTTTCTGATCGAAAAGTTCGACAGCGTGTCCGACCTGATGCAGCTCT
CGGAGGGCGAAGAATCTCGTGCTTTCAGCTTCGATGTAGGAGGGCGTGGATATGTCCTGCGGGTAAATAG
CTGCGCCGATGGTTTCTACAAAGATCGTTATGTTTATCGGCACTTTGCATCGGCCGCGCTCCCGATTCCG
GAAGTGCTTGACATTGGGGAATTTAGCGAGAGCCTGACCTATTGCATCTCCCGCCGTGCACAGGGTGTCA
CGTTGCAAGACCTGCCTGAAACCGAACTGCCCGCTGTTCTGCAACCGGTCGCGGAGGCCATGGATGCGAT
CGCTGCGGCCGATCTTAGCCAGACGAGCGGGTTCGGCCCATTCGGACCGCAAGGAATCGGTCAATACACT
ACATGGCGTGATTTCATATGCGCGATTGCTGATCCCCATGTGTATCACTGGCAAACTGTGATGGACGACA
CCGTCAGTGCGTCCGTCGCGCAGGCTCTCGATGAGCTGATGCTTTGGGCCGAGGACTGCCCCGAAGTCCG
GCACCTCGTGCACGCGGATTTCGGCTCCAACAATGTCCTGACGGACAATGGCCGCATAACAGCGGTCATT
GACTGGAGCGAGGCGATGTTCGGGGATTCCCAATACGAGGTCGCCAACATCTTCTTCTGGAGGCCGTGGT
TGGCTTGTATGGAGCAGCAGACGCGCTACTTCGAGCGGAGGCATCCGGAGCTTGCAGGATCGCCGCGGCT
CCGGGCGTATATGCTCCGCATTGGTCTTGACCAACTCTATCAGAGCTTGGTTGACGGCAATTTCGATGAT
GCAGCTTGGGCGCAGGGTCGATGCGACGCAATCGTCCGATCCGGAGCCGGGACTGTCGGGCGTACACAAA
TCGCCCGCAGAAGCGCGGCCGTCTGGACCGATGGCTGTGTAGAAGTACTCGCCGATAGTGGAAACCGACG
CCCCAGCACTCGTCCGAGGGCAAAGGAATAAAGTAACTGACAATAAAAAGATTCTTGTTTTCAAGAACTT
GTCATTTGTATAGTTTTTTTATATTGTAGTTGTTCTATTTTAATCAAATGTTAGCGTGATTTATATTTTT
TTTCGCCTCGACATCATCTGCCCAGATGCGAAGTTAAGTGCGCAGAAAGTAATATCATGCGTCAATCGTA
TGTGAATGCTGGTCGCTATACTGGAGTTATCGTGTTGCATCTGCGGCTTTAAATTGATGTATCTCATCGC
AGGCACGGGCAGTACAGTGCCCTGAGCGTAGGGAAAAATGAAAAAAAGGATGTAACTTTTAACATAATTC
CAGCACGCAGCGATTGGGTATAATGAAGATTGTTAAGTTCAACAACATGTGAAATTCTTAGCTCCGCAAC
TTGCTTGAATTATGAGCTCTAAGATTCAAGAAGTAAATAGGTCATATAATGGAATGATAGTAGTACTTGA
TAAAGGAACCATGTGATCTTACGTTGATATGAAAATAATTCTCTCACAGAAGTCAGTTTGTATGACTAAC
ATAGAGAGTAATTGCTTTTCGGATAAAATCGCACCTAACAAAGATTACCTTTTGTAAAGCCTCCAGAACA
GCTATGAATGTTCGTTATTCTACGCACTTTCTTTCATACATCTTGATCCGCCTTTTTTGATGTAGGTTTT
AACGCGGCAAAACATATTAATTTTTCTGATTTGGAAAAATAAAGAGTTAGTTCTGCCCCGAGCGGCCGCG
TGTTACAACCAATTAACCAATTCTGATTAGAAAAACTCATCGAGCATCAAATGAAACTGCAATTTATTCA
TATCAGGATTATCAATACCATATTTTTGAAAAAGCCGTTTCTGTAATGAAGGAGAAAACTCACCGAGGCA
GTTCCATAGGATGGCAAGATCCTGGTATCGGTCTGCGATTCCGACTCGTCCAACATCAATACAACCTATT
AATTTCCCCTCGTCAAAAATAAGGTTATCAAGTGAGAAATCACCATGAGTGACGACTGAATCCGGTGAGA
ATGGCAAAAGCTTATGCATTTCTTTCCAGACTTGTTCAACAGGCCAGCCATTACGCTCGTCATCAAAATC
ACTCGCATCAACCAAACCGTTATTCATTCGTGATTGCGCCTGAGCGAGGCGAAATACGCGATCGCTGTTA
AAAGGACAATTACAAACAGGAATCGAATGCAACCGGCGCAGGAACACTGCCAGCGCATCAACAATATTTT
CACCTGAATCAGGATATTCTTCTAATACCTGGAATGCTGTTTTCCCGGGGATCGCAGTGGTGAGTAACCA
TGCATCATCAGGAGTACGGATAAAATGCTTGATGGTCGGAAGAGGCATAAATTCCGTCAGCCAGTTTAGT
CTGACCATCTCATCTGTAACATCATTGGCAACGCTACCTTTGCCATGTTTCAGAAACAACTCTGGCGCAT
CGGGCTTCCCATACAATCGATAGATTGTCGCACCTGATTGCCCGACATTATCGCGAGCCCATTTATACCC
ATATAAATCAGCATCCATGTTGGAATTTAATCGCGGCCTGGAGCAAGACGTTTCCCGTTGAATATGGCTC
ATAACACCCCTTGTATTACTGTTTATGTAAGCAGACAGTTTTATTGTTCATGATGATATATTTTTATCTT
GTGCAATGTAACATCAGAGATTTTGAGACACAACGTGGCTTTGTTGAATAAATCGAACTTTTGCTGAGTT
GAAGGATCAGTCATGACCAAAATCCCTTAACGTGAGTTTTCGTTCCACTGAGCGTCAGACCCCGTAGAAA
AGATCAAAGGATCTTCTTGAGATCCTTTTTTTCTGCGCGTAATCTGCTGCTTGCAAACAAAAAAACCACC
GCTACCAGCGGTGGTTTGTTTGCCGGATCAAGAGCTACCAACTCTTTTTCCGAAGGTAACTGGCTTCAGC
AGAGCGCAGATACCAAATACTGTTCTTCTAGTGTAGCCGTAGTTAGGCCACCACTTCAAGAACTCTGTAG
CACCGCCTACATACCTCGCTCTGCTAATCCTGTTACCAGTGGCTGCTGCCAGTGGCGATAAGTCGTGTCT
TACCGGGTTGGACTCAAGACGATAGTTACCGGATAAGGCGCAGCGGTCGGGCTGAACGGGGGGTTCGTGC
ACACAGCCCAGCTTGGAGCGAACGACCTACACCGAACTGAGATACCTACAGCGTGAGCTATGAGAAAGCG
CCACGCTTCCCGAAGGGAGAAAGGCGGACAGGTATCCGGTAAGCGGCAGGGTCGGAACAGGAGAGCGCAC
GAGGGAGCTTCCAGGGGGAAACGCCTGGTATCTTTATAGTCCTGTCGGGTTTCGCCACCTCTGACTTGAG
CGTCGATTTTTGTGATGCTCGTCAGGGGGGCGGAGCCTATGGAAAAACGCCAGCAACGCGGCCTTTTTAC
GGTTCCTGGCCTTTTGCTGGCCTTTTGCTCACATGTTCTTTCCTGCGTTATCCCCTGATTCTGTGGATAA
CCGTGCGGCCGCCAATTCTAATTGTATCGAGATCACTTTTCGTGATCCGCTAATCAGCGACGGTCACATT
AGGTTTGCCAAGTCAGGGTATGAACCATACGATCAGTTTTCGTGAACCTGGTACGTATATTGTGGCGTTT
GTGTATATTTTCATTCTTTGACAACAATCAATACCAACCTCAAATAGGAAAAGTAATAAGTTTGGCGTTA
CACCCCAAAAGACGCCAAACGGATCGAACTTACTCAATAGCAATTAGCGAGACAAAACCTACGTTAAGAC
CTGTAACCGATTTATCAAAGCACTCTGCGGTTCTTTCTTGGGAATATTACCTGGACATTTTGTGCCCTCA
AGAAACGAGGCTCTACGAGCCTGTTGGAGCCCCTCAGACATTAGCCGCCACGAATCAAACTTTTTACGCG
ATTCGGCCCAAATCAGTTTCTCACAGATCATTCGTAGAGTGAAAAAGCACATCGATTATTTGATACCCCT
TTGGGTTAATTACTGTTGAGGTCTTTGCCGTAAGTTCCATCGCTGTCCCTGAATTCGCATCTAGA
Features (pLannotate 1.2.2; 13 found; start..end, strand, type, name):
     10..147     +  CDS            MRL1 (fragment): MRL1_YEAST - Experimental evidence at protein level: Swiss-Prot protein existence level 1. Sorting receptor involved in the transport of vacuolar enzymes from the Golgi complex to the vacuole. Involved in the delivery and maturation of PEP4 (vacuolar proteinase A) and PRB1 (vacuolar proteinase B). From Saccharomyces cerevisiae (strain ATCC 204508 / S288c) (Baker's yeast).
    309..716     +  promoter       TEF1 promoter: S. cerevisiae TEF1; promoter for EF-1α
    745..916     +  CDS            ZFHD1 (DNA binding domain) (fragment): composite human DNA-binding domain composed of domains from the transcription factors Zif268 and Oct-1 (Pomerantz et al., 1995)
   1042..1932    +  CDS            ESR1 (fragment): ESR1_HUMAN - Also known as ESR, NR3A1. Experimental evidence at protein level: Swiss-Prot protein existence level 1. [Isoform 3]: Involved in activation of NOS3 and endothelial nitric oxide production (PubMed:21937726). Isoforms lacking one or several functional domains are thought to modulate transcriptional activity by competitive ligand or DNA binding and/or heterodimerization with the full-length receptor (PubMed:10970861). Binds to ERE and inhibits isoform 1 (PubMed:10970861). From Homo sapiens (Human).
   1933..2166    +  CDS            VP16 AD: transcriptional activation domain of herpes simplex virus protein VP16 (Triezenberg et al., 1988; Cousens et al., 1989); UL48
   2736..3126    +  promoter       GAL1 promoter (fragment): S. cerevisiae GAL1; inducible promoter, regulated by Gal4
   3153..3218    +  CDS            3xFLAG: three tandem FLAG® epitope tags, followed by an enterokinase cleavage site
   3243..3476    +  CDS            VP16 AD: transcriptional activation domain of herpes simplex virus protein VP16 (Triezenberg et al., 1988; Cousens et al., 1989); UL48
   3480..4187    +  CDS            mRuby2: mRuby2 is a basic (constitutively fluorescent) red fluorescent protein published in 2012, derived from Entacmaea quadricolor. It has moderate acid sensitivity.
   4819..6393    +  gene           hphMX6: yeast selectable marker conferring hygromycin resistance
   6196..6393    +  terminator     TEF terminator: Ashbya gossypii TEF terminator
   6957..7772    -  CDS            KanR: aminoglycoside phosphotransferase; aph(3')-Ia; confers resistance to kanamycin in bacteria or G418 (Geneticin®) in eukaryotes
   7997..8585    +  rep_origin     ori: high-copy-number ColE1/pMB1/pBR322/pUC origin of replication
