[The description below was written by a language model from this plasmid's Addgene catalogue record and pLannotate feature annotations shown in this document.]
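Description:
pKL2-160 is a yeast expression plasmid built on an HO locus integrating backbone, designed for chromosomal insertion in Saccharomyces cerevisiae rather than episomal maintenance; no yeast replication origin is annotated. In E. coli it is propagated through a high-copy ColE1/pUC-type origin with kanamycin selection (KanR), while yeast integrants are selected with hygromycin through an hphMX6 cassette ending in the Ashbya gossypii TEF terminator. A short fragment annotated as MRL1 near the start of the sequence is probably part of the flanking genomic homology, although the record does not say so. The plasmid was assembled by Golden Gate cloning and carries two transcriptional units.

The first unit uses the constitutive TEF1 promoter to express ZEV, a synthetic transcription factor. The feature table shows it as a Zif268-type zinc finger DNA-binding domain (annotated as a ZFHD1 fragment) fused to a human estrogen receptor fragment and the VP16 activation domain. The receptor portion makes ZEV activity dependent on estradiol. The second unit is driven by a modified GAL1 promoter carrying six Zif268 operator sites, so it responds to hormone-activated ZEV. It encodes a 3xFLAG tag, NLS, VP16 activation domain, mRuby2 red fluorescent protein, a synthetic zinc finger array, and a PDZ ligand, followed by the SSA1 terminator. The zinc finger, PDZ ligand, NLS and terminator are named in the insert description but not annotated in the feature table. The insert name gives the zinc finger as 42-10 WT, whereas the stated purpose refers to a 13-6 activator; the record does not resolve this discrepancy.

The construct provides estradiol-titratable expression of a fluorescently trackable synthetic zinc finger activator. Its PDZ ligand is presumably intended for interaction with PDZ-domain partners, consistent with the associated work on cooperative transcription factor assembly in genetic circuits.
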