Addgene plasmid #219414: pKL2-160
Purpose: Estradiol-inducible expression of 13-6 Zinc finger activator
Depositing lab: Ahmad Khalil. Depositing organization: Boston University Main Campus. Publication: Cooperative assembly confers regulatory specificity and long-term genetic circuit stability. Bragdon MDJ, Patel N, Chuang J, Levien E, Bashor CJ, Khalil AS. Cell. 2023 Aug 31;186(18):3810-3825.e18. doi: 10.1016/j.cell.2023.07.012. Epub 2023 Aug 7. PubMed 37552983.
Backbone
  Vector backbone: HO Locus Integrating Vector
  Vector type: Yeast Expression
  Selectable markers: Hygromycin
Growth in bacteria
  Bacterial resistance: Kanamycin, 50 μg/mL
  Growth temperature: 37°C
  Growth strain: DH5alpha
  Copy number: High Copy
Gene/Insert
  Gene/Insert name: {pTEF1-ZEV}{pGal1(Zif268op)x6-3xFLAG-NLS-VP16-mRuby2-(42-10-WT)-PDZLigWT-tSSA1}
  Species: S. cerevisiae (budding yeast)
  Cloning method: Golden Gate
Terms and licenses: Academic/Nonprofit Terms; Industry Terms: Not Available to Industry
Depositor comments: Plasmid encodes multiple transcriptional units.
How to cite: pKL2-160 was a gift from Ahmad Khalil (Addgene plasmid # 219414 ; http://n2t.net/addgene:219414 ; RRID:Addgene_219414)
